>Addgene plasmid #48139 | pSpCas9(BB)-2A-Puro (PX459) | depositor partial sequence | sequence record 72022 | pSpCas9(BB)-2A-Puro (Full sequence from depositor)
GAGGGCCTATTTCCCATGATTCCTTCATATTTGCATATACGATACAAGGCTGTTAGAGAGATAATTGGAA
TTAATTTGACTGTAAACACAAAGATATTAGTACAAAATACGTGACGTAGAAAGTAATAATTTCTTGGGTA
GTTTGCAGTTTTAAAATTATGTTTTAAAATGGACTATCATATGCTTACCGTAACTTGAAAGTATTTCGAT
TTCTTGGCTTTATATATCTTGTGGAAAGGACGAAACACCGGGTCTTCGAGAAGACCTGTTTTAGAGCTAG
AAATAGCAAGTTAAAATAAGGCTAGTCCGTTATCAACTTGAAAAAGTGGCACCGAGTCGGTGCTTTTTTG
TTTTAGAGCTAGAAATAGCAAGTTAAAATAAGGCTAGTCCGTTTTTAGCGCGTGCGCCAATTCTGCAGAC
AAATGGCTCTAGAGGTACCCGTTACATAACTTACGGTAAATGGCCCGCCTGGCTGACCGCCCAACGACCC
CCGCCCATTGACGTCAATAGTAACGCCAATAGGGACTTTCCATTGACGTCAATGGGTGGAGTATTTACGG
TAAACTGCCCACTTGGCAGTACATCAAGTGTATCATATGCCAAGTACGCCCCCTATTGACGTCAATGACG
GTAAATGGCCCGCCTGGCATTGTGCCCAGTACATGACCTTATGGGACTTTCCTACTTGGCAGTACATCTA
CGTATTAGTCATCGCTATTACCATGGTCGAGGTGAGCCCCACGTTCTGCTTCACTCTCCCCATCTCCCCC
CCCTCCCCACCCCCAATTTTGTATTTATTTATTTTTTAATTATTTTGTGCAGCGATGGGGGCGGGGGGGG
GGGGGGGGCGCGCGCCAGGCGGGGCGGGGCGGGGCGAGGGGCGGGGCGGGGCGAGGCGGAGAGGTGCGGC
GGCAGCCAATCAGAGCGGCGCGCTCCGAAAGTTTCCTTTTATGGCGAGGCGGCGGCGGCGGCGGCCCTAT
AAAAAGCGAAGCGCGCGGCGGGCGGGAGTCGCTGCGACGCTGCCTTCGCCCCGTGCCCCGCTCCGCCGCC
GCCTCGCGCCGCCCGCCCCGGCTCTGACTGACCGCGTTACTCCCACAGGTGAGCGGGCGGGACGGCCCTT
CTCCTCCGGGCTGTAATTAGCTGAGCAAGAGGTAAGGGTTTAAGGGATGGTTGGTTGGTGGGGTATTAAT
GTTTAATTACCTGGAGCACCTGCCTGAAATCACTTTTTTTCAGGTTGGACCGGTGCCACCATGGACTATA
AGGACCACGACGGAGACTACAAGGATCATGATATTGATTACAAAGACGATGACGATAAGATGGCCCCAAA
GAAGAAGCGGAAGGTCGGTATCCACGGAGTCCCAGCAGCCGACAAGAAGTACAGCATCGGCCTGGACATC
GGCACCAACTCTGTGGGCTGGGCCGTGATCACCGACGAGTACAAGGTGCCCAGCAAGAAATTCAAGGTGC
TGGGCAACACCGACCGGCACAGCATCAAGAAGAACCTGATCGGAGCCCTGCTGTTCGACAGCGGCGAAAC
AGCCGAGGCCACCCGGCTGAAGAGAACCGCCAGAAGAAGATACACCAGACGGAAGAACCGGATCTGCTAT
CTGCAAGAGATCTTCAGCAACGAGATGGCCAAGGTGGACGACAGCTTCTTCCACAGACTGGAAGAGTCCT
TCCTGGTGGAAGAGGATAAGAAGCACGAGCGGCACCCCATCTTCGGCAACATCGTGGACGAGGTGGCCTA
CCACGAGAAGTACCCCACCATCTACCACCTGAGAAAGAAACTGGTGGACAGCACCGACAAGGCCGACCTG
CGGCTGATCTATCTGGCCCTGGCCCACATGATCAAGTTCCGGGGCCACTTCCTGATCGAGGGCGACCTGA
ACCCCGACAACAGCGACGTGGACAAGCTGTTCATCCAGCTGGTGCAGACCTACAACCAGCTGTTCGAGGA
AAACCCCATCAACGCCAGCGGCGTGGACGCCAAGGCCATCCTGTCTGCCAGACTGAGCAAGAGCAGACGG
CTGGAAAATCTGATCGCCCAGCTGCCCGGCGAGAAGAAGAATGGCCTGTTCGGAAACCTGATTGCCCTGA
GCCTGGGCCTGACCCCCAACTTCAAGAGCAACTTCGACCTGGCCGAGGATGCCAAACTGCAGCTGAGCAA
GGACACCTACGACGACGACCTGGACAACCTGCTGGCCCAGATCGGCGACCAGTACGCCGACCTGTTTCTG
GCCGCCAAGAACCTGTCCGACGCCATCCTGCTGAGCGACATCCTGAGAGTGAACACCGAGATCACCAAGG
CCCCCCTGAGCGCCTCTATGATCAAGAGATACGACGAGCACCACCAGGACCTGACCCTGCTGAAAGCTCT
CGTGCGGCAGCAGCTGCCTGAGAAGTACAAAGAGATTTTCTTCGACCAGAGCAAGAACGGCTACGCCGGC
TACATTGACGGCGGAGCCAGCCAGGAAGAGTTCTACAAGTTCATCAAGCCCATCCTGGAAAAGATGGACG
GCACCGAGGAACTGCTCGTGAAGCTGAACAGAGAGGACCTGCTGCGGAAGCAGCGGACCTTCGACAACGG
CAGCATCCCCCACCAGATCCACCTGGGAGAGCTGCACGCCATTCTGCGGCGGCAGGAAGATTTTTACCCA
TTCCTGAAGGACAACCGGGAAAAGATCGAGAAGATCCTGACCTTCCGCATCCCCTACTACGTGGGCCCTC
TGGCCAGGGGAAACAGCAGATTCGCCTGGATGACCAGAAAGAGCGAGGAAACCATCACCCCCTGGAACTT
CGAGGAAGTGGTGGACAAGGGCGCTTCCGCCCAGAGCTTCATCGAGCGGATGACCAACTTCGATAAGAAC
CTGCCCAACGAGAAGGTGCTGCCCAAGCACAGCCTGCTGTACGAGTACTTCACCGTGTATAACGAGCTGA
CCAAAGTGAAATACGTGACCGAGGGAATGAGAAAGCCCGCCTTCCTGAGCGGCGAGCAGAAAAAGGCCAT
CGTGGACCTGCTGTTCAAGACCAACCGGAAAGTGACCGTGAAGCAGCTGAAAGAGGACTACTTCAAGAAA
ATCGAGTGCTTCGACTCCGTGGAAATCTCCGGCGTGGAAGATCGGTTCAACGCCTCCCTGGGCACATACC
ACGATCTGCTGAAAATTATCAAGGACAAGGACTTCCTGGACAATGAGGAAAACGAGGACATTCTGGAAGA
TATCGTGCTGACCCTGACACTGTTTGAGGACAGAGAGATGATCGAGGAACGGCTGAAAACCTATGCCCAC
CTGTTCGACGACAAAGTGATGAAGCAGCTGAAGCGGCGGAGATACACCGGCTGGGGCAGGCTGAGCCGGA
AGCTGATCAACGGCATCCGGGACAAGCAGTCCGGCAAGACAATCCTGGATTTCCTGAAGTCCGACGGCTT
CGCCAACAGAAACTTCATGCAGCTGATCCACGACGACAGCCTGACCTTTAAAGAGGACATCCAGAAAGCC
CAGGTGTCCGGCCAGGGCGATAGCCTGCACGAGCACATTGCCAATCTGGCCGGCAGCCCCGCCATTAAGA
AGGGCATCCTGCAGACAGTGAAGGTGGTGGACGAGCTCGTGAAAGTGATGGGCCGGCACAAGCCCGAGAA
CATCGTGATCGAAATGGCCAGAGAGAACCAGACCACCCAGAAGGGACAGAAGAACAGCCGCGAGAGAATG
AAGCGGATCGAAGAGGGCATCAAAGAGCTGGGCAGCCAGATCCTGAAAGAACACCCCGTGGAAAACACCC
AGCTGCAGAACGAGAAGCTGTACCTGTACTACCTGCAGAATGGGCGGGATATGTACGTGGACCAGGAACT
GGACATCAACCGGCTGTCCGACTACGATGTGGACCATATCGTGCCTCAGAGCTTTCTGAAGGACGACTCC
ATCGACAACAAGGTGCTGACCAGAAGCGACAAGAACCGGGGCAAGAGCGACAACGTGCCCTCCGAAGAGG
TCGTGAAGAAGATGAAGAACTACTGGCGGCAGCTGCTGAACGCCAAGCTGATTACCCAGAGAAAGTTCGA
CAATCTGACCAAGGCCGAGAGAGGCGGCCTGAGCGAACTGGATAAGGCCGGCTTCATCAAGAGACAGCTG
GTGGAAACCCGGCAGATCACAAAGCACGTGGCACAGATCCTGGACTCCCGGATGAACACTAAGTACGACG
AGAATGACAAGCTGATCCGGGAAGTGAAAGTGATCACCCTGAAGTCCAAGCTGGTGTCCGATTTCCGGAA
GGATTTCCAGTTTTACAAAGTGCGCGAGATCAACAACTACCACCACGCCCACGACGCCTACCTGAACGCC
GTCGTGGGAACCGCCCTGATCAAAAAGTACCCTAAGCTGGAAAGCGAGTTCGTGTACGGCGACTACAAGG
TGTACGACGTGCGGAAGATGATCGCCAAGAGCGAGCAGGAAATCGGCAAGGCTACCGCCAAGTACTTCTT
CTACAGCAACATCATGAACTTTTTCAAGACCGAGATTACCCTGGCCAACGGCGAGATCCGGAAGCGGCCT
CTGATCGAGACAAACGGCGAAACCGGGGAGATCGTGTGGGATAAGGGCCGGGATTTTGCCACCGTGCGGA
AAGTGCTGAGCATGCCCCAAGTGAATATCGTGAAAAAGACCGAGGTGCAGACAGGCGGCTTCAGCAAAGA
GTCTATCCTGCCCAAGAGGAACAGCGATAAGCTGATCGCCAGAAAGAAGGACTGGGACCCTAAGAAGTAC
GGCGGCTTCGACAGCCCCACCGTGGCCTATTCTGTGCTGGTGGTGGCCAAAGTGGAAAAGGGCAAGTCCA
AGAAACTGAAGAGTGTGAAAGAGCTGCTGGGGATCACCATCATGGAAAGAAGCAGCTTCGAGAAGAATCC
CATCGACTTTCTGGAAGCCAAGGGCTACAAAGAAGTGAAAAAGGACCTGATCATCAAGCTGCCTAAGTAC
TCCCTGTTCGAGCTGGAAAACGGCCGGAAGAGAATGCTGGCCTCTGCCGGCGAACTGCAGAAGGGAAACG
AACTGGCCCTGCCCTCCAAATATGTGAACTTCCTGTACCTGGCCAGCCACTATGAGAAGCTGAAGGGCTC
CCCCGAGGATAATGAGCAGAAACAGCTGTTTGTGGAACAGCACAAGCACTACCTGGACGAGATCATCGAG
CAGATCAGCGAGTTCTCCAAGAGAGTGATCCTGGCCGACGCTAATCTGGACAAAGTGCTGTCCGCCTACA
ACAAGCACCGGGATAAGCCCATCAGAGAGCAGGCCGAGAATATCATCCACCTGTTTACCCTGACCAATCT
GGGAGCCCCTGCCGCCTTCAAGTACTTTGACACCACCATCGACCGGAAGAGGTACACCAGCACCAAAGAG
GTGCTGGACGCCACCCTGATCCACCAGAGCATCACCGGCCTGTACGAGACACGGATCGACCTGTCTCAGC
TGGGAGGCGACAAAAGGCCGGCGGCCACGAAAAAGGCCGGCCAGGCAAAAAAGAAAAAGGAATTCGGCAG
TGGAGAGGGCAGAGGAAGTCTGCTAACATGCGGTGACGTCGAGGAGAATCCTGGCCCAATGACCGAGTAC
AAGCCCACGGTGCGCCTCGCCACCCGCGACGACGTCCCCAGGGCCGTACGCACCCTCGCCGCCGCGTTCG
CCGACTACCCCGCCACGCGCCACACCGTCGATCCGGACCGCCACATCGAGCGGGTCACCGAGCTGCAAGA
ACTCTTCCTCACGCGCGTCGGGCTCGACATCGGCAAGGTGTGGGTCGCGGACGACGGCGCCGCGGTGGCG
GTCTGGACCACGCCGGAGAGCGTCGAAGCGGGGGCGGTGTTCGCCGAGATCGGCCCGCGCATGGCCGAGT
TGAGCGGTTCCCGGCTGGCCGCGCAGCAACAGATGGAAGGCCTCCTGGCGCCGCACCGGCCCAAGGAGCC
CGCGTGGTTCCTGGCCACCGTCGGCGTCTCGCCCGACCACCAGGGCAAGGGTCTGGGCAGCGCCGTCGTG
CTCCCCGGAGTGGAGGCGGCCGAGCGCGCCGGGGTGCCCGCCTTCCTGGAGACCTCCGCGCCCCACAACC
TCCCCTTCTACGAGCGGCTCGGCTTCACCGTCACCGCCGACGTCGAGGTGCCCGAAGGACCGCGCACCTG
GTGCATGACCCGCAAGCCCGGTGCCTGAGAATTCTAACTAGAGCTCGCTGATCAGCCTCGACTGTGCCTT
CTAGTTGCCAGCCATCTGTTGTTTGCCCCTCCCCCGTGCCTTCCTTGACCCTGGAAGGTGCCACTCCCAC
TGTCCTTTCCTAATAAAATGAGGAAATTGCATCGCATTGTCTGAGTAGGTGTCATTCTATTCTGGGGGGT
GGGGTGGGGCAGGACAGCAAGGGGGAGGATTGGGAAGAGAATAGCAGGCATGCTGGGGAGCGGCCGCAGG
AACCCCTAGTGATGGAGTTGGCCACTCCCTCTCTGCGCGCTCGCTCGCTCACTGAGGCCGGGCGACCAAA
GGTCGCCCGACGCCCGGGCTTTGCCCGGGCGGCCTCAGTGAGCGAGCGAGCGCGCAGCTGCCTGCAGGGG
CGCCTGATGCGGTATTTTCTCCTTACGCATCTGTGCGGTATTTCACACCGCATA
[142 nt withheld, positions 6635-6776]
C
[141 nt withheld, positions 6778-6918]
CCTTTGACGTTGGAGTCCACGTTCTTT
[37 nt withheld, positions 6946-6982]
ACCCTATCTCGGGCTATTCTTTTGATTTATAAGGGATTTTGCCGATTTCGGCCTATTGGTTAAAAAATGA
GCTGATTTAACAAAAATTTAACGCGAATTTTAACAAAATATTAACGTTTACAATTTTATGGTGCACTCTC
AGTACAATCTGCTCTGATGCCGCATAGTTAAGCCAGCCCCGACACCCGCCAACACCCGCTGACGCGCCCT
GACGGGCTTGTCTGCTCCCGGCATCCGCTTACAGACAAGCTGTGACCGTCTCCGGGAGCTGCATGTGTCA
GAGGTTTTCACCGTCATCACCGAAACGCGCGAGACGAAAGGGCCTCGTGATACGCCTATTTTTATAGGTT
AATGTCATGATAATAATGGTTTCTTAGACGTCAGGTGGCACTTTTCGGGGAAATGTGCGCGGAACCCCTA
TTTGTTTATTTTTCTAAATACATTCAAATATGTATCCGCTCATGAGACAATAACCCTGATAAATGCTTCA
ATAATATTGAAAAAGGAAGAGTATGAGTATTCAACATTTCCGTGTCGCCCTTATTCCCTTTTTTGCGGCA
TTTTGCCTTCCTGTTTTTGCTCACCCAGAAACGCTGGTGAAAGTAAAAGATGCTGAAGATCAGTTGGGTG
CACGAGTGGGTTACATCGAACTGGATCTCAACAGCGGTAAGATCCTTGAGAGTTTTCGCCCCGAAGAACG
TTTTCCAATGATGAGCACTTTTAAAGTTCTGCTATGTGGCGCGGTATTATCCCGTATTGACGCCGGGCAA
GAGCAACTCGGTCGCCGCATACACTATTCTCAGAATGACTTGGTTGAGTACTCACCAGTCACAGAAAAGC
ATCTTACGGATGGCATGACAGTAAGAGAATTATGCAGTGCTGCCATAACCATGAGTGATAACACTGCGGC
CAACTTACTTCTGACAACGATCGGAGGACCGAAGGAGCTAACCGCTTTTTTGCACAACATGGGGGATCAT
GTAACTCGCCTTGATCGTTGGGAACCGGAGCTGAATGAAGCCATACCAAACGACGAGCGTGACACCACGA
TGCCTGTAGCAATGGCAACAACGTTGCGCAAACTATTAACTGGCGAACTACTTACTCTAGCTTCCCGGCA
ACAATTAATAGACTGGATGGAGGCGGATAAAGTTGCAGGACCACTTCTGCGCTCGGCCCTTCCGGCTGGC
TGGTTTATTGCTGATAAATCTGGAGCCGGTGAGCGTGGAAGCCGCGGTATCATTGCAGCACTGGGGCCAG
ATGGTAAGCCCTCCCGTATCGTAGTTATCTACACGACGGGGAGTCAGGCAACTATGGATGAACGAAATAG
ACAGATCGCTGAGATAGGTGCCTCACTGATTAAGCATTGGTAACTGTCAGACCAAGTTTACTCATATATA
CTTTAGATTGATTTAAAACTTCATTTTTAATTTAAAAGGATCTAGGTGAAGATCCTTTTTGATAATCTCA
TGACCAAAATCCCTTAACGTGAGTTTTCGTTCCACTGAGCGTCAGACCCCGTAGAAAAGATCAAAGGATC
TTCTTGAGATCCTTTTTTTCTGCGCGTAATCTGCTGCTTGCAAACAAAAAAACCACCGCTACCAGCGGTG
GTTTGTTTGCCGGATCAAGAGCTACCAACTCTTTTTCCGAAGGTAACTGGCTTCAGCAGAGCGCAGATAC
CAAATACTGTCCTTCTAGTGTAGCCGTAGTTAGGCCACCACTTCAAGAACTCTGTAGCACCGCCTACATA
CCTCGCTCTGCTAATCCTGTTACCAGTGGCTGCTGCCAGTGGCGATAAGTCGTGTCTTACCGGGTTGGAC
TCAAGACGATAGTTACCGGATAAGGCGCAGCGGTCGGGCTGAACGGGGGGTTCGTGCACACAGCCCAGCT
TGGAGCGAACGACCTACACCGAACTGAGATACCTACAGCGTGAGCTATGAGAAAGCGCCACGCTTCCCGA
AGGGAGAAAGGCGGACAGGTATCCGGTAAGCGGCAGGGTCGGAACAGGAGAGCGCACGAGGGAGCTTCCA
GGGGGAAACGCCTGGTATCTTTATAGTCCTGTCGGGTTTCGCCACCTCTGACTTGAGCGTCGATTTTTGT
GATGCTCGTCAGGGGGGCGGAGCCTATGGAAAAACGCCAGCAACGCGGCCTTTTTACGGTTCCTGGCCTT
TTGCTGGCCTTTTGCTCACATGT
