>Addgene plasmid #48139 | pSpCas9(BB)-2A-Puro (PX459) | addgene partial sequence | sequence record 73109 | U6sponge-F 5'-GGACTATCATATGCTTACCGTAACTTGA-3'
TTTCGATTTCTTGGCTTTATATATCTTGTGGAAAGGACGAAACACCGGGTCTTCGAGAAGACCTGTTTTA
GAGCTAGAAATAGCAAGTTAAAATAAGGCTAGTCCGTTATCAACTTGAAAAAGTGGCACCGAGTCGGTGC
TTTTTTGTTTTAGAGCTAGAAATAGCAAGTTAAAATAAGGCTAGTCCGTTTTTAGCGCGTGCGCCAATTC
TGCAGACAAATGGCTCTAGAGGTACCCGTTACATAACTTACGGTAAATGGCCCGCCTGGCTGACCGCCCA
ACGACCCCCGCCCATTGACGTCAATAGTAACGCCAATAGGGACTTTCCATTGACGTCAATGGGTGGAGTA
TTTACGGTAAACTGCCCACTTGGCAGTACATCAAGTGTATCATATGCCAAGTACGCCCCCTATTGACGTC
AATGACGGTAAATGGCCCGCCTGGCATTGTGCCCAGTACATGACCTTATGGGACTTTCCTACTTGGCAGT
ACATCTACGTATTAGTCATCGCTATTACCATGGTCGAGGTGAGCCCCACGTTCTGCTTCACTCTCCCCAT
CTCCCCCCCCTCCCCACCCCCAATTTTGTATTTATTTATTTTTTAATTATTTTGTGCA
