>Addgene plasmid #48139 | pSpCas9(BB)-2A-Puro (PX459) | addgene partial sequence | sequence record 78107 | dCas9-R2
GCCTTATCCAGTTCGCTCAGGCCGCCTCTCTCGGCCTTGGTCAGATTGTCGAACTTTCTCTGGGTAATCA
GCTTGGCGTTCAGCAGCTGCCGCCAGTAGTTCTTCATCTTCTTCACGACCTCTTCGGAGGGCACGTTGTC
GCTCTTGCCCCGGTTCTTGTCGCTTCTGGTCAGCACCTTGTTGTCGATGGAGTCGTCCTTCAGAAAGCTC
TGAGGCACGATATGGTCCACATCGTAGTCGGACAGCCGGTTGATGTCCAGTTCCTGGTCCACGTACATAT
CCCGCCCATTCTGCAGGTAGTACAGGTACAGCTTCTCGTTCTGCAGCTGGGTGTTTTCCACGGGGTGTTC
TTTCAGGATCTGGCTGCCCAGCTCTTTGATGCCCTCTTCGATCCGCTTCATTCTCTCGCGGCTGTTCTTC
TGTCCCTTCTGGGTGGTCTGGTTCTCTCTGGCCATTTCGATCACGATGTTCTCGGGCTTGTGCCGGCCCA
TCACTTTCACGAGCTCGTCCACCACCTTCACTGTCTGCAGGATGCCCTTCTTAATGGCGGGGCTGCCGGC
CAGATTGGCAATGTGCTCGTGCAGGCTATCGCCCTGGCCGGACACCTGGGCTTTCTGGATGTCCTCTTTA
AAGGTCAGGCTGTCGTCGTGGATCAGCTGCATGAAGTTTCTGTTGGCGAAGCCGTCGGACTTCAGGAAAT
CCAGGATTGTCTTGCCGGACTGCTTGTCCCGGATGCCGTTGATCAGCTTCCGGCTCAGCCTGCCCCAGCC
GGTGTATCTCCGCCGCTTCAGCTGCTTCATCACTTTGTCGTCGAACAGGTGGGCATAGGTTTTCAGCCGT
TCCTCGATCATCTCTCTGTCCTCAAACAGTGTCAGGGTCAGCACGATATCTTCCAGAATGTCCTCGTTTT
CCTCATTGTCCAGGAAGTCCTTGTCCTTGATAATTTTCAGCAGATCGTGGTATGTGCCCAGGGAGGCGTT
GAACCGATCTTCCACGCCGGAGATTTCCACGGAGTCGAAGCACTCGATTTTCTTGAAGTAGTCCTCTTTC
AGCTGCTTCACGGTCACTTTCCGGTTGGTCTTGAACAGCAGGTCCACGATGGCCTTTTT
