>Addgene plasmid #48139 | pSpCas9(BB)-2A-Puro (PX459) | addgene partial sequence | sequence record 78108 | BGH-rev 5'-TAGAAGGCACAGTCGAGG-3'
TAGTTAGAATTCTCAGGCACCGGGCTTGCGGGTCATGCACCAGGTGCGCGGTCCTTCGGGCACCTCGACG
TCGGCGGTGACGGTGAAGCCGAGCCGCTCGTAGAAGGGGAGGTTGTGGGGCGCGGAGGTCTCCAGGAAGG
CGGGCACCCCGGCGCGCTCGGCCGCCTCCACTCCGGGGAGCACGACGGCGCTGCCCAGACCCTTGCCCTG
GTGGTCGGGCGAGACGCCGACGGTGGCCAGGAACCACGCGGGCTCCTTGGGCCGGTGCGGCGCCAGGAGG
CCTTCCATCTGTTGCTGCGCGGCCAGCCGGGAACCGCTCAACTCGGCCATGCGCGGGCCGATCTCGGCGA
ACACCGCCCCCGCTTCGACGCTCTCCGGCGTGGTCCAGACCGCCACCGCGGCGCCGTCGTCCGCGACCCA
CACCTTGCCGATGTCGAGCCCGACGCGCGTGAGGAAGAGTTCTTGCAGCTCGGTGACCCGCTCGATGTGG
CGGTCCGGATCGACGGTGTGGCGCGTGGCGGGGTAGTCGGCGAACGCGGCGGCGAGGGTGCGTACGGCCC
TGGGGACGTCGTCGCGGGTGGCGAGGCGCACCGTGGGCTTGTACTCGGTCATTGGGCCAGGATTCTCCTC
GACGTCACCGCATGTTAGCAGACTTCCTCTGCCCTCTCCACTGCCGAATTCCTTTTTCTTTTTTGCCTGG
CCGGCCTTTTTCGTGGCCGCCGGCCTTTTGTCGCCTCCCAGCTGAGACAGGTCGATCCGTGTCTCGTACA
GGCCGGTGATGCTCTGGTGGATCAGGGTGGCGTCCAGCACCTCTTTGGTGCTGGTGTACCTCTTCCGGTC
GATGGTGGTGTCAAAGTACTTGAAGGCGGCAGGGGCTCCCAGATTGGTCAGGGTAAACAGGTGGATGATA
TTCTCGGCCTGCTCTCTGATGGGCTTATCCCGGTGCTTGTTGTAGGCGGACAGCACTTTGTCCAGATTAG
CGTCGGCCAGGATCACTCTCTTGGAGAACTCGCTGATCTGCTCGATGATCTCGTCCAGGTAGTGCTTGTG
CTGTTCCACAAACAGCTGTTTCTGCTCATTATCCTCGGGG
