>Addgene plasmid #48139 | pSpCas9(BB)-2A-Puro (PX459) | addgene partial sequence | sequence record 78134 | hSpCas9-R1
TCTTCCAGTCTGTGGAAGAAGCTGTCGTCCACCTTGGCCATCTCGTTGCTGAAGATCTCTTGCAGATAGC
AGATCCGGTTCTTCCGTCTGGTGTATCTTCTTCTGGCGGTTCTCTTCAGCCGGGTGGCCTCGGCTGTTTC
GCCGCTGTCGAACAGCAGGGCTCCGATCAGGTTCTTCTTGATGCTGTGCCGGTCGGTGTTGCCCAGCACC
TTGAATTTCTTGCTGGGCACCTTGTACTCGTCGGTGATCACGGCCCAGCCCACAGAGTTGGTGCCGATGT
CCAGGCCGATGCTGTACTTCTTGTCGGCTGCTGGGACTCCGTGGATACCGACCTTCCGCTTCTTCTTTGG
GGCCATCTTATCGTCATCGTCTTTGTAATCAATATCATGATCCTTGTAGTCTCCGTCGTGGTCCTTATAG
TCCATGGTGGCACCGGTCCAACCTGAAAAAAAGTGATTTCAGGCAGGTGCTCCAGGTAATTAAACATTAA
TACCCCACCAACCAACCATCCCTTAAACCCTTACCTCTTGCTCAGCTAATTACAGCCCGGAGGAGAAGGG
CCGTCCCGCCCGCTCACCTGTGGGAGTAACGCGGTCAGTCAGAGCCGGGGCGGGCGGCGCGAGGCGGCGG
CGGAGCGGGGCACGGGGCGAA
