>Addgene plasmid #48139 | pSpCas9(BB)-2A-Puro (PX459) | addgene partial sequence | sequence record 79975 | pBR322ori-F 5'-GGGAAACGCCTGGTATCTTT-3'
GGGTTTCGCCACCTCTGACTTGAGCGTCGATTTTTGTGATGCTCGTCAGGGGGGCGGAGCCTATGGAAAA
ACGCCAGCAACGCGGCCTTTTTACGGTTCCTGGCCTTTTGCTGGCCTTTTGCTCACATGTGAGGGCCTAT
TTCCCATGATTCCTTCATATTTGCATATACGATACAAGGCTGTTAGAGAGATAATTGGAATTAATTTGAC
TGTAAACACAAAGATATTAGTACAAAATACGTGACGTAGAAAGTAATAATTTCTTGGGTAGTTTGCAGTT
TTAAAATTATGTTTTAAAATGGACTATCATATGCTTACCGTAACTTGAAAGTATTTCGATTTCTTGGCTT
TATATATCTTGTGGAAAGGACGAAACACCGGGTCTTCGAGAAGACCTGTTTTAGAGCTAGAAATAGCAAG
TTAAAATAAGGCTAGTCCGTTATCAACTTGAAAAAGTGGCACCGAGTCGGTGCTTTTTTGTTTTAGAGCT
AGAAATAGCAAGTTAAAATAAGGCTAGTCCGTTTTTAGCGCGTGCGCCAATTCTGCAGACAAATGGCTCT
AGAGGTACCCGTTACATAACTTACGGTAAATGGCCCGCCTGGCTGACCGCCCAACGACCCCCGCCCATTG
ACGTCAATAGTAACGCCAATAGGGACTTTCCATTGACGTCAATGGGTGGAGTATTTACGGTAAACTGCCC
ACTTGGCAGTACATCAAGTGTATCATATGCCAAGTACGCCCCCTATTGACGTCAATGACGGTAAATGGCC
CGCCTGGCATTGTGCCCAGTACATGACCTTATGGGACTTTCCTACTTGGCAGTACATCTACGTATTAGTC
ATCGCTATTACCATGGTCGAGGTGAGCCCCACGTTCTGCTTCACTCTCCCCATCTCCCCCCC
