>Addgene plasmid #48139 | pSpCas9(BB)-2A-Puro (PX459) | addgene partial sequence | sequence record 99195 | pCBhProF2 5'-agggtttaagggatggttgg-3'
ATGTTTAATTACCTGGAGCACCTGCCTGAAATCACTTTTTTTCAGGTTGGACCGGTGCCACCATGGACTA
TAAGGACCACGACGGAGACTACAAGGATCATGATATTGATTACAAAGACGATGACGATAAGATGGCCCCA
AAGAAGAAGCGGAAGGTCGGTATCCACGGAGTCCCAGCAGCCGACAAGAAGTACAGCATCGGCCTGGACA
TCGGCACCAACTCTGTGGGCTGGGCCGTGATCACCGACGAGTACAAGGTGCCCAGCAAGAAATTCAAGGT
GCTGGGCAACACCGACCGGCACAGCATCAAGAAGAACCTGATCGGAGCCCTGCTGTTCGACAGCGGCGAA
ACAGCCGAGGCCACCCGGCTGAAGAGAACCGCCAGAAGAAGATACACCAGACGGAAGAACCGGATCTGCT
ATCTGCAAGAGATCTTCAGCAACGAGATGGCCAAGGTGGACGACAGCTTCTTCCACAGACTGGAAGAGTC
CTTCCTGGTGGAAGAGGATAAGAAGCACGAGCGGCACCCCATCTTCGGCAACATCGTGGACGAGGTGGCC
TACCACGAGAAGTACCCCACCATCTACCACCTGAGAAAGAAACTGGTGGACAGCACCGACAAGGCCGACC
TGCGGCTGATCTATCTGGCCCTGGCCCACATGATCAAGTTCCGGGGCCACTTCCTGATCGAGGGCGACCT
GAACCCCGACAACAGCGACGTGGACAAGCTGTTCATCCAGCTGGTGCAGACCTACAACCAGCTGTTCGAG
GAAAACCCCATCAACGCCAGCGGCGTGGACGCCAAGGCCATCCTGTCTGCCAGACTGAGCAAGAGCAGAC
GGCTGGAAAATCTGATCGCCCAGCTGCCCGGCGAGAAGAAGAATGGCCTGTTCGGAAACCTGATTGCCCT
GAGCCTGGGCCTGACCCCCAACTTCAAGAGCAACTTCGACCTGGCCGAGGATGCCAAACTGCAGCTGAGC
AAGGACACCTACGACGACGACCTGGACAACCTGCTGGCCCAGATCGGCGACCAGTACGCCGACCTGTTTC
TGGCCGCCAAGAACCTGTCCGACGCCATCCTGCTGAGCGACATCCTGAGAGTGAACACCGAGATCACCAA
GGCC
