>Addgene plasmid #48139 | pSpCas9(BB)-2A-Puro (PX459) | addgene partial sequence | sequence record 99206 | Puro-variant-R 5'-gtgggcttgtactcggtcat-3'
GACGTCACCGCATGTTAGCAGACTTCCTCTGCCCTCTCCACTGCCGAATTCCTTTTTCTTTTTTGCCTGG
CCGGCCTTTTTCGTGGCCGCCGGCCTTTTGTCGCCTCCCAGCTGAGACAGGTCGATCCGTGTCTCGTACA
GGCCGGTGATGCTCTGGTGGATCAGGGTGGCGTCCAGCACCTCTTTGGTGCTGGTGTACCTCTTCCGGTC
GATGGTGGTGTCAAAGTACTTGAAGGCGGCAGGGGCTCCCAGATTGGTCAGGGTAAACAGGTGGATGATA
TTCTCGGCCTGCTCTCTGATGGGCTTATCCCGGTGCTTGTTGTAGGCGGACAGCACTTTGTCCAGATTAG
CGTCGGCCAGGATCACTCTCTTGGAGAACTCGCTGATCTGCTCGATGATCTCGTCCAGGTAGTGCTTGTG
CTGTTCCACAAACAGCTGTTTCTGCTCATTATCCTCGGGGGAGCCCTTCAGCTTCTCATAGTGGCTGGCC
AGGTACAGGAAGTTCACATATTTGGAGGGCAGGGCCAGTTCGTTTCCCTTCTGCAGTTCGCCGGCAGAGG
CCAGCATTCTCTTCCGGCCGTTTTCCAGCTCGAACAGGGAGTACTTAGGCAGCTTGATGATCAGGTCCTT
TTTCACTTCTTTGTAGCCCTTGGCTTCCAGAAAGTCGATGGGATTCTTCTCGAAGCTGCTTCTTTCCATG
ATGGTGATCCCCAGCAGCTCTTTCACACTCTTCAGTTTCTTGGACTTGCCCTTTTCCACTTTGGCCACCA
CCAGCACAGAATAGGCCACGGTGGGGCTGTCGAAGCCGCCGTACTTCTTAGGGTCCCAGTCCTTCTTTCT
GGCGATCAGCTTATCGCTGTTCCTCTTGGGCAGGATAGACTCTTTGCTGAAGCCGCCTGTCTGCACCTCG
GTCTTTTTCACGATATTCACTTGGGGCATGCTCAGCACTTTCCGCACGGTGGCAAAATCCCGGCCCTTAT
CCCACACGATCTCCCCGGTTTCGCCGTTTGTCTCGATCAGAGGCCGCTTCCGGATCTCGCCGTTGGCCAG
GGTAATCTCGGTCTTGAAAAAGTTCATGATGTTGCTGTAGAAGAAGTACTTGGCGGTAGCCTTGC
