>Addgene plasmid #48139 | pSpCas9(BB)-2A-Puro (PX459) | addgene partial sequence | sequence record 138992 | Addgene NGS Result
GAGGGCCTATTTCCCATGATTCCTTCATATTTGCATATACGATACAAGGCTGTTAGAGAGATAATTGGAA
TTAATTTGACTGTAAACACAAAGATATTAGTACAAAATACGTGACGTAGAAAGTAATAATTTCTTGGGTA
GTTTGCAGTTTTAAAATTATGTTTTAAAATGGACTATCATATGCTTACCGTAACTTGAAAGTATTTCGAT
TTCTTGGCTTTATATATCTTGTGGAAAGGACGAAACACCGGGTCTTCGAGAAGACCTGTTTTAGAGCTAG
AAATAGCAAGTTAAAATAAGGCTAGTCCGTTATCAACTTGAAAAAGTGGCACCGAGTCGGTGCTTTTTTG
TTTTAGAGCTAGAAATAGCAAGTTAAAATAAGGCTAGTCCGTTTTTAGCGCGTGCGCCAATTCTGCAGAC
AAATGGCTCTAGAGGTACCCGTTACATAACTTACGGTAAATGGCCCGCCTGGCTGACCGCCCAACGACCC
CCGCCCATTGACGTCAATAGTAACGCCAATAGGGACTTTCCATTGACGTCAATGGGTGGAGTATTTACGG
TAAACTGCCCACTTGGCAGTACATCAAGTGTATCATATGCCAAGTACGCCCCCTATTGACGTCAATGACG
GTAAATGGCCCGCCTGGCATTGTGCCCAGTACATGACCTTATGGGACTTTCCTACTTGGCAGTACATCTA
CGTATTAGTCATCGCTATTACCATGGTCGAGGTGAGCCCCACGTTCTGCTTCACTCTCCCCATCTCCCCC
CCCTCCCCACCCCCAATTTTGTATTTATTTATTTTTTAATTATTTTGTGCAGCGATGGGGGCGGGGGGGG
GGGGGGGGCGAGGGGCGGGGCGGGGCGAGGCGGAGAGGTGCGGCGGCAGCCAATCAGAGCGGCGCGCTCC
GAAAGTTTCCTTTTATGGCGAGGCGGCGGCGGCGGCGGCCCTATAAAAAGCGAAGCGCGCGGCGGGCGGG
AGTCGCTGCGCGCTGCCTTCGCCCCGTGCCCCGCTCCGCCGCCGCCTCGCGCCGCCCGCCCCGGCTCTGA
CTGACCGCGTTACTCCCACAGGTGAGCGGGCGGGACGGCCCTTCTCCTCCGGGCTGTAATTAGCTGAGCA
AGAGGTAAGGGTTTAAGGGATGGTTGGTTGGTGGGGTATTAATGTTTAATTACCTGGAGCACCTGCCTGA
AATCACTTTTTTTCAGGTTGGACCGGTGCCACCATGGACTATAAGGACCACGACGGAGACTACAAGGATC
ATGATATTGATTACAAAGACGATGACGATAAGATGGCCCCAAAGAAGAAGCGGAAGGTCGGTATCCACGG
AGTCCCAGCAGCCGACAAGAAGTACAGCATCGGCCTGGACATCGGCACCAACTCTGTGGGCTGGGCCGTG
ATCACCGACGAGTACAAGGTGCCCAGCAAGAAATTCAAGGTGCTGGGCAACACCGACCGGCACAGCATCA
AGAAGAACCTGATCGGAGCCCTGCTGTTCGACAGCGGCGAAACAGCCGAGGCCACCCGGCTGAAGAGAAC
CGCCAGAAGAAGATACACCAGACGGAAGAACCGGATCTGCTATCTGCAAGAGATCTTCAGCAACGAGATG
GCCAAGGTGGACGACAGCTTCTTCCACAGACTGGAAGAGTCCTTCCTGGTGGAAGAGGATAAGAAGCACG
AGCGGCACCCCATCTTCGGCAACATCGTGGACGAGGTGGCCTACCACGAGAAGTACCCCACCATCTACCA
CCTGAGAAAGAAACTGGTGGACAGCACCGACAAGGCCGACCTGCGGCTGATCTATCTGGCCCTGGCCCAC
ATGATCAAGTTCCGGGGCCACTTCCTGATCGAGGGCGACCTGAACCCCGACAACAGCGACGTGGACAAGC
TGTTCATCCAGCTGGTGCAGACCTACAACCAGCTGTTCGAGGAAAACCCCATCAACGCCAGCGGCGTGGA
CGCCAAGGCCATCCTGTCTGCCAGACTGAGCAAGAGCAGACGGCTGGAAAATCTGATCGCCCAGCTGCCC
GGCGAGAAGAAGAATGGCCTGTTCGGAAACCTGATTGCCCTGAGCCTGGGCCTGACCCCCAACTTCAAGA
GCAACTTCGACCTGGCCGAGGATGCCAAACTGCAGCTGAGCAAGGACACCTACGACGACGACCTGGACAA
CCTGCTGGCCCAGATCGGCGACCAGTACGCCGACCTGTTTCTGGCCGCCAAGAACCTGTCCGACGCCATC
CTGCTGAGCGACATCCTGAGAGTGAACACCGAGATCACCAAGGCCCCCCTGAGCGCCTCTATGATCAAGA
GATACGACGAGCACCACCAGGACCTGACCCTGCTGAAAGCTCTCGTGCGGCAGCAGCTGCCTGAGAAGTA
CAAAGAGATTTTCTTCGACCAGAGCAAGAACGGCTACGCCGGCTACATTGACGGCGGAGCCAGCCAGGAA
GAGTTCTACAAGTTCATCAAGCCCATCCTGGAAAAGATGGACGGCACCGAGGAACTGCTCGTGAAGCTGA
ACAGAGAGGACCTGCTGCGGAAGCAGCGGACCTTCGACAACGGCAGCATCCCCCACCAGATCCACCTGGG
AGAGCTGCACGCCATTCTGCGGCGGCAGGAAGATTTTTACCCATTCCTGAAGGACAACCGGGAAAAGATC
GAGAAGATCCTGACCTTCCGCATCCCCTACTACGTGGGCCCTCTGGCCAGGGGAAACAGCAGATTCGCCT
GGATGACCAGAAAGAGCGAGGAAACCATCACCCCCTGGAACTTCGAGGAAGTGGTGGACAAGGGCGCTTC
CGCCCAGAGCTTCATCGAGCGGATGACCAACTTCGATAAGAACCTGCCCAACGAGAAGGTGCTGCCCAAG
CACAGCCTGCTGTACGAGTACTTCACCGTGTATAACGAGCTGACCAAAGTGAAATACGTGACCGAGGGAA
TGAGAAAGCCCGCCTTCCTGAGCGGCGAGCAGAAAAAGGCCATCGTGGACCTGCTGTTCAAGACCAACCG
GAAAGTGACCGTGAAGCAGCTGAAAGAGGACTACTTCAAGAAAATCGAGTGCTTCGACTCCGTGGAAATC
TCCGGCGTGGAAGATCGGTTCAACGCCTCCCTGGGCACATACCACGATCTGCTGAAAATTATCAAGGACA
AGGACTTCCTGGACAATGAGGAAAACGAGGACATTCTGGAAGATATCGTGCTGACCCTGACACTGTTTGA
GGACAGAGAGATGATCGAGGAACGGCTGAAAACCTATGCCCACCTGTTCGACGACAAAGTGATGAAGCAG
CTGAAGCGGCGGAGATACACCGGCTGGGGCAGGCTGAGCCGGAAGCTGATCAACGGCATCCGGGACAAGC
AGTCCGGCAAGACAATCCTGGATTTCCTGAAGTCCGACGGCTTCGCCAACAGAAACTTCATGCAGCTGAT
CCACGACGACAGCCTGACCTTTAAAGAGGACATCCAGAAAGCCCAGGTGTCCGGCCAGGGCGATAGCCTG
CACGAGCACATTGCCAATCTGGCCGGCAGCCCCGCCATTAAGAAGGGCATCCTGCAGACAGTGAAGGTGG
TGGACGAGCTCGTGAAAGTGATGGGCCGGCACAAGCCCGAGAACATCGTGATCGAAATGGCCAGAGAGAA
CCAGACCACCCAGAAGGGACAGAAGAACAGCCGCGAGAGAATGAAGCGGATCGAAGAGGGCATCAAAGAG
CTGGGCAGCCAGATCCTGAAAGAACACCCCGTGGAAAACACCCAGCTGCAGAACGAGAAGCTGTACCTGT
ACTACCTGCAGAATGGGCGGGATATGTACGTGGACCAGGAACTGGACATCAACCGGCTGTCCGACTACGA
TGTGGACCATATCGTGCCTCAGAGCTTTCTGAAGGACGACTCCATCGACAACAAGGTGCTGACCAGAAGC
GACAAGAACCGGGGCAAGAGCGACAACGTGCCCTCCGAAGAGGTCGTGAAGAAGATGAAGAACTACTGGC
GGCAGCTGCTGAACGCCAAGCTGATTACCCAGAGAAAGTTCGACAATCTGACCAAGGCCGAGAGAGGCGG
CCTGAGCGAACTGGATAAGGCCGGCTTCATCAAGAGACAGCTGGTGGAAACCCGGCAGATCACAAAGCAC
GTGGCACAGATCCTGGACTCCCGGATGAACACTAAGTACGACGAGAATGACAAGCTGATCCGGGAAGTGA
AAGTGATCACCCTGAAGTCCAAGCTGGTGTCCGATTTCCGGAAGGATTTCCAGTTTTACAAAGTGCGCGA
GATCAACAACTACCACCACGCCCACGACGCCTACCTGAACGCCGTCGTGGGAACCGCCCTGATCAAAAAG
TACCCTAAGCTGGAAAGCGAGTTCGTGTACGGCGACTACAAGGTGTACGACGTGCGGAAGATGATCGCCA
AGAGCGAGCAGGAAATCGGCAAGGCTACCGCCAAGTACTTCTTCTACAGCAACATCATGAACTTTTTCAA
GACCGAGATTACCCTGGCCAACGGCGAGATCCGGAAGCGGCCTCTGATCGAGACAAACGGCGAAACCGGG
GAGATCGTGTGGGATAAGGGCCGGGATTTTGCCACCGTGCGGAAAGTGCTGAGCATGCCCCAAGTGAATA
TCGTGAAAAAGACCGAGGTGCAGACAGGCGGCTTCAGCAAAGAGTCTATCCTGCCCAAGAGGAACAGCGA
TAAGCTGATCGCCAGAAAGAAGGACTGGGACCCTAAGAAGTACGGCGGCTTCGACAGCCCCACCGTGGCC
TATTCTGTGCTGGTGGTGGCCAAAGTGGAAAAGGGCAAGTCCAAGAAACTGAAGAGTGTGAAAGAGCTGC
TGGGGATCACCATCATGGAAAGAAGCAGCTTCGAGAAGAATCCCATCGACTTTCTGGAAGCCAAGGGCTA
CAAAGAAGTGAAAAAGGACCTGATCATCAAGCTGCCTAAGTACTCCCTGTTCGAGCTGGAAAACGGCCGG
AAGAGAATGCTGGCCTCTGCCGGCGAACTGCAGAAGGGAAACGAACTGGCCCTGCCCTCCAAATATGTGA
ACTTCCTGTACCTGGCCAGCCACTATGAGAAGCTGAAGGGCTCCCCCGAGGATAATGAGCAGAAACAGCT
GTTTGTGGAACAGCACAAGCACTACCTGGACGAGATCATCGAGCAGATCAGCGAGTTCTCCAAGAGAGTG
ATCCTGGCCGACGCTAATCTGGACAAAGTGCTGTCCGCCTACAACAAGCACCGGGATAAGCCCATCAGAG
AGCAGGCCGAGAATATCATCCACCTGTTTACCCTGACCAATCTGGGAGCCCCTGCCGCCTTCAAGTACTT
TGACACCACCATCGACCGGAAGAGGTACACCAGCACCAAAGAGGTGCTGGACGCCACCCTGATCCACCAG
AGCATCACCGGCCTGTACGAGACACGGATCGACCTGTCTCAGCTGGGAGGCGACAAAAGGCCGGCGGCCA
CGAAAAAGGCCGGCCAGGCAAAAAAGAAAAAGGAATTCGGCAGTGGAGAGGGCAGAGGAAGTCTGCTAAC
ATGCGGTGACGTCGAGGAGAATCCTGGCCCAATGACCGAGTACAAGCCCACGGTGCGCCTCGCCACCCGC
GACGACGTCCCCAGGGCCGTACGCACCCTCGCCGCCGCGTTCGCCGACTACCCCGCCACGCGCCACACCG
TCGATCCGGACCGCCACATCGAGCGGGTCACCGAGCTGCAAGAACTCTTCCTCACGCGCGTCGGGCTCGA
CATCGGCAAGGTGTGGGTCGCGGACGACGGCGCCGCGGTGGCGGTCTGGACCACGCCGGAGAGCGTCGAA
GCGGGGGCGGTGTTCGCCGAGATCGGCCCGCGCATGGCCGAGTTGAGCGGTTCCCGGCTGGCCGCGCAGC
AACAGATGGAAGGCCTCCTGGCGCCGCACCGGCCCAAGGAGCCCGCGTGGTTCCTGGCCACCGTCGGCGT
CTCGCCCGACCACCAGGGCAAGGGTCTGGGCAGCGCCGTCGTGCTCCCCGGAGTGGAGGCGGCCGAGCGC
GCCGGGGTGCCCGCCTTCCTGGAGACCTCCGCGCCCCACAACCTCCCCTTCTACGAGCGGCTCGGCTTCA
CCGTCACCGCCGACGTCGAGGTGCCCGAAGGACCGCGCACCTGGTGCATGACCCGCAAGCCCGGTGCCTG
AGAATTCTAACTAGAGCTCGCTGATCAGCCTCGACTGTGCCTTCTAGTTGCCAGCCATCTGTTGTTTGCC
CCTCCCCCGTGCCTTCCTTGACCCTGGAAGGTGCCACTCCCACTGTCCTTTCCTAATAAAATGAGGAAAT
TGCATCGCATTGTCTGAGTAGGTGTCATTCTATTCTGGGGGGTGGGGTGGGGCAGGACAGCAAGGGGGAG
GATTGGGAAGAGAATAGCAGGCATGCTGGGGAGCGGCCGCAGGAACCCCTAGTGATGGAGTTGGCCACTC
CCTCTCTGCGCGCTCGCTCGCTCACTGAGGCCGGGCGACCAAAGGTCGCCCGACGCCCGGGCTTTGCCCG
GGCGGCCTCAGTGAGCGAGCGAGCGCGCAGCTGCCTGCAGGGGCGCCTGATGCGGTATTTTCTCCTTACG
CATCTGTGCGGTATTTCACACCGCATA
[95 nt withheld, positions 6608-6702]
T
[46 nt withheld, positions 6704-6749]
C
[141 nt withheld, positions 6751-6891]
CCTTTGACGTTGGAGTCCACGTTCTTT
[37 nt withheld, positions 6919-6955]
ACTCTATCTCGGGCTATTCTTTTGATTTATAAGGGATTTTGCCGATTTCGGTCTATTGGTTAAAAAATGA
GCTGATTTAACAAAAATTTAACGCGAATTTTAACAAAATATTAACGTTTACAATTTTATGGTGCACTCTC
AGTACAATCTGCTCTGATGCCGCATAGTTAAGCCAGCCCCGACACCCGCCAACACCCGCTGACGCGCCCT
GACGGGCTTGTCTGCTCCCGGCATCCGCTTACAGACAAGCTGTGACCGTCTCCGGGAGCTGCATGTGTCA
GAGGTTTTCACCGTCATCACCGAAACGCGCGAGACGAAAGGGCCTCGTGATACGCCTATTTTTATAGGTT
AATGTCATGATAATAATGGTTTCTTAGACGTCAGGTGGCACTTTTCGGGGAAATGTGCGCGGAACCCCTA
TTTGTTTATTTTTCTAAATACATTCAAATATGTATCCGCTCATGAGACAATAACCCTGATAAATGCTTCA
ATAATATTGAAAAAGGAAGAGTATGAGTATTCAACATTTCCGTGTCGCCCTTATTCCCTTTTTTGCGGCA
TTTTGCCTTCCTGTTTTTGCTCACCCAGAAACGCTGGTGAAAGTAAAAGATGCTGAAGATCAGTTGGGTG
CACGAGTGGGTTACATCGAACTGGATCTCAACAGCGGTAAGATCCTTGAGAGTTTTCGCCCCGAAGAACG
TTTTCCAATGATGAGCACTTTTAAAGTTCTGCTATGTGGCGCGGTATTATCCCGTATTGACGCCGGGCAA
GAGCAACTCGGTCGCCGCATACACTATTCTCAGAATGACTTGGTTGAGTACTCACCAGTCACAGAAAAGC
ATCTTACGGATGGCATGACAGTAAGAGAATTATGCAGTGCTGCCATAACCATGAGTGATAACACTGCGGC
CAACTTACTTCTGACAACGATCGGAGGACCGAAGGAGCTAACCGCTTTTTTGCACAACATGGGGGATCAT
GTAACTCGCCTTGATCGTTGGGAACCGGAGCTGAATGAAGCCATACCAAACGACGAGCGTGACACCACGA
TGCCTGTAGCAATGGCAACAACGTTGCGCAAACTATTAACTGGCGAACTACTTACTCTAGCTTCCCGGCA
ACAATTAATAGACTGGATGGAGGCGGATAAAGTTGCAGGACCACTTCTGCGCTCGGCCCTTCCGGCTGGC
TGGTTTATTGCTGATAAATCTGGAGCCGGTGAGCGTGGAAGCCGCGGTATCATTGCAGCACTGGGGCCAG
ATGGTAAGCCCTCCCGTATCGTAGTTATCTACACGACGGGGAGTCAGGCAACTATGGATGAACGAAATAG
ACAGATCGCTGAGATAGGTGCCTCACTGATTAAGCATTGGTAACTGTCAGACCAAGTTTACTCATATATA
CTTTAGATTGATTTAAAACTTCATTTTTAATTTAAAAGGATCTAGGTGAAGATCCTTTTTGATAATCTCA
TGACCAAAATCCCTTAACGTGAGTTTTCGTTCCACTGAGCGTCAGACCCCGTAGAAAAGATCAAAGGATC
TTCTTGAGATCCTTTTTTTCTGCGCGTAATCTGCTGCTTGCAAACAAAAAAACCACCGCTACCAGCGGTG
GTTTGTTTGCCGGATCAAGAGCTACCAACTCTTTTTCCGAAGGTAACTGGCTTCAGCAGAGCGCAGATAC
CAAATACTGTTCTTCTAGTGTAGCCGTAGTTAGGCCACCACTTCAAGAACTCTGTAGCACCGCCTACATA
CCTCGCTCTGCTAATCCTGTTACCAGTGGCTGCTGCCAGTGGCGATAAGTCGTGTCTTACCGGGTTGGAC
TCAAGACGATAGTTACCGGATAAGGCGCAGCGGTCGGGCTGAACGGGGGGTTCGTGCACACAGCCCAGCT
TGGAGCGAACGACCTACACCGAACTGAGATACCTACAGCGTGAGCTATGAGAAAGCGCCACGCTTCCCGA
AGGGAGAAAGGCGGACAGGTATCCGGTAAGCGGCAGGGTCGGAACAGGAGAGCGCACGAGGGAGCTTCCA
GGGGGAAACGCCTGGTATCTTTATAGTCCTGTCGGGTTTCGCCACCTCTGACTTGAGCGTCGATTTTTGT
GATGCTCGTCAGGGGGGCGGAGCCTATGGAAAAACGCCAGCAACGCGGCCTTTTTACGGTTCCTGGCCTT
TTGCTGGCCTTTTGCTCACATGT
