[The description below was written by a language model from this plasmid's Addgene catalogue record.]
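Description:
pSpCas9(BB)-2A-Puro (PX459) is a mammalian expression plasmid of about 9.2 kb built for CRISPR-Cas9 genome engineering. It is propagated in bacteria under ampicillin selection, and it carries a puromycin resistance marker for selection in mammalian cells. The record gives no feature table, so the origin of replication, polyadenylation signal and other backbone elements are not specified here, and the copy number is listed as unknown.

The payload is a synthetic insert of roughly 6 kb, hSpCas9-2A-Puro, placed between retained AgeI and EcoRI sites and driven by the Cbh promoter, a hybrid chicken beta-actin-type promoter that gives strong constitutive expression in many mammalian cell types. The insert name indicates a humanized Streptococcus pyogenes Cas9. It carries an N-terminal 3XFLAG epitope for detection or immunoprecipitation and is joined at its C terminus to the puromycin resistance gene through a 2A self-cleaving peptide. Because both proteins are translated from a single transcript and separated at the 2A sequence, puromycin resistance is linked to Cas9 expression, allowing transfected cells to be enriched by drug selection without a fluorescent reporter.

The catalogue fields do not describe a guide RNA expression cassette. The "(BB)" in the name probably refers to a backbone into which a guide sequence is cloned, but the record itself does not state the promoter or cloning sites for that purpose. The plasmid is associated with a published protocol on genome engineering with CRISPR-Cas9. The repository entry also notes that a newer version of this plasmid has since been made available and directs users to it.
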