Addgene plasmid #48139: pSpCas9(BB)-2A-Puro (PX459)
Purpose: NOTE: A new version of this plasmid is now available. See Addgene plasmid 62988.
Depositing lab: Feng Zhang. Depositing organization: Broad Institute. Publication: Genome engineering using the CRISPR-Cas9 system. Ran FA, Hsu PD, Wright J, Agarwala V, Scott DA, Zhang F. Nat Protoc. 2013 Nov;8(11):2281-308. doi: 10.1038/nprot.2013.143. Epub 2013 Oct 24. PubMed 24157548.
Backbone
  Vector backbone: PX459
  Total vector size (bp): 9200
  Vector type: Mammalian Expression, CRISPR
  Selectable markers: Puromycin
Growth in bacteria
  Bacterial resistance: Ampicillin, 100 μg/mL
  Growth temperature: 37°C
  Growth strain: Stbl3
  Copy number: Unknown
Gene/Insert
  Gene/Insert name: hSpCas9-2A-Puro (alt names: SpCas9-2A-Puro; Cas9; PX459)
  Species: Synthetic
  Insert size (bp): 6000
  Promoter: Cbh
  Tag / fusion protein: 3XFLAG (N terminal on insert); 2A-Puro (C terminal on insert)
  Cloning method: Restriction Enzyme; 5′ cloning site AgeI (not destroyed); 3′ cloning site EcoRI (not destroyed)
  Sequencing primers: 5′ TTTATGGCGAGGCGGCGG
Terms and licenses: Academic/Nonprofit Terms; Industry Terms: Not Available to Industry
Depositor comments: For more information on Zhang Lab CRISPR Plasmids please refer to: http://www.addgene.org/crispr/zhang/.
How to cite: pSpCas9(BB)-2A-Puro (PX459) was a gift from Feng Zhang (Addgene plasmid # 48139 ; http://n2t.net/addgene:48139 ; RRID:Addgene_48139)
